>Addgene plasmid #39235 | pChREBP | addgene partial sequence | sequence record 50782 | T7 5'-TAATACGACTCACTATAGGG-3'
CCGCCAGATGTGCTGGAATTCTGCAGATATGGAACAGAAGCTTATTTCTGAAGAAGATCTTGCGCGCGCG
CTGGCGGATCTATCCGTGAACTTGCAGGTCCCCCGGGTCGTCCCTAGCCCGGACTCGGACTCGGATACGG
ACTTGGAGGATCCGAGTCCCCGGCGCAGCGCGGGTGGCCTGCATCGATCACAGGTCATCCACAGCGGACA
CTTCATGGTGTCTTCGCCGCACAGCGACTCGCTGACCCGGCGACGCGACCAGGAGGGGCCCGTGGGGCTC
GCCGACTTCGGGCCGCGCAGCATCGATCCGACACTCACCCACCTCTTCGAGTGCTTGAGCCTGGCTTACA
GTGGCAAGCTGGTCTCTCCCAAGTGGAAGAACTTCAAAGGCCTCAAGTTGCTATGTCGGGACAAGATCCG
GCTGAACAACGACCATCTGGAGAGCCTGGNACATTCAGTGTGTGCAACGGANGAAGAACCCAGTGTGTGG
TTTCGTGACCCCTCTGCAGGGGTCTGAAGCAGATGA
