>Addgene plasmid #39235 | pChREBP | addgene partial sequence | sequence record 161697 | ChREBP-F1  5'-CTTGAGCCTGGCTTACAGTGG-3'
AGGCCTCAAGTTGCTATGTCGGGACAAGATCCGGCTGAACAACGCCATCTGGAGAGCCTGGTACATTCAG
TGTGTGCAACGGAGGAAGAGCCCAGTGTGTGGTTTCGTGACCCCTCTGCAGGGGTCTGAAGCAGATGAGC
ACCGGAAACCTGAGGCTGTCATCCTGGAGGGTAATTACTGGAAGCGGCGCATCGAGGTGGTGATGCGCGA
ATACCACAAGTGGAGAATCTACTACAAAAAGCGGCTCCGTAAGTCCAGCAGGGAAGGGGATTTCCTGGCT
CCCAAGCAGGTGGAAGGTGGGTGGCCGCCACCAGAGCGATGGTGCGAACAGCTCTTCTCCAGCGTGGTGC
CTGTGCTGCTTGGGGGCTCCGAGGAGGAGCCTGGGGGCCGGCAGCTTCTAGACCTGGACTGCTTCTTGTC
CGATATCTCCGACACACTCTTCACCATGACACAGCCCAGTCCTTCGTCCCTGCAGCTGCCCCCAGAAGAT
GCTTATGTTGGCAATGCTGACATGATCCAGCCAGACCTGACGCCGCTGCAGCCCAGCCTAGATGACTTCA
TGGAGATATCAGATTTCTTCACCGATTACCGCCCCCCTCAGACACCCACATCTTCAAACTACATAGAGTC
CCCCAGCTTTGGCCCCATGGCTGACTCCCTCTTCAGCAGTGGGATCCTGGCCCCAGAGATGCCATCTCCA
GCCTCGTCTTCCTCCTCCTCAGGGATGACCCCTCACTCAGGGAATACACGCCTACAGGCTCGGAACAGCT
GCTCTGGACCCTTGGATCCCAACCCCTTTCTGAGCTCTGAATTCCTTCTTCCTGAAGACCCTAAGACCAA
GATTCCACCTGCTCCTGGACCGACCCCTCTCCTTCCATTCCCCACCCCTGTCAAGGTGCATG
