>Addgene plasmid #39235 | pChREBP | addgene partial sequence | sequence record 161698 | ChREBP-F2 5'-TGACATGATCCAGCCAGACC-3'
ATATCAGATTTCTTCACCGATTACCGCCCCCCTCAGACACCCACATCTTCAAACTACATAGAGTCCCCCA
GCTTTGGCCCCATGGCTGACTCCCTCTTCAGCAGTGGGATCCTGGCCCCAGAGATGCCATCTCCAGCCTC
GTCTTCCTCCTCCTCAGGGATGACCCCTCACTCAGGGAATACACGCCTACAGGCTCGGAACAGCTGCTCT
GGACCCTTGGATCCCAACCCCTTTCTGAGCTCTGAATTCCTTCTTCCTGAAGACCCTAAGACCAAGATCC
CACCTGCTCCTGGACCGACCCCTCTCCTTCCATTCCCCACCCCTGTCAAGGTGCATGGCTTAGAGCCCTG
CACCCCCTCTCCCTTCCCCACAATGGCTCCGCCCCCCTCTTTGTTGCCAGAAGAATCTCTCCTCTCTGCC
AGGTTCCCATTCACCTCAGGCCCTCCTGCTCCAGGAGTGTCTACGCTTCCTGCACCCACAACCTTTGTCC
CCACCCCACAGCCCGGCCCTGGTCCCGTCCCCTTCTCTGTAGACCATCTGCCCCATGGGTACCTGGAACC
CGTCTTTGGGCCTCACTTCACTGTGCCTCAGGGTATGCAACCCAGGTGCAAGCCCTCCTCCCCATCCCCT
GGGGGACAAAAAGCAAGTCCACCCACCTTGGCCTCTGCCACCGCCAGTCCCACTGCCACTGCCACTGCCA
GAGACAACAACCCCTGTCTTACACAGCTGCTCAGGCTTGGCTGCCCTGAGCAAGCACTGGAGCCTCCGAC
TATGC
