>Addgene plasmid #39235 | pChREBP | addgene partial sequence | sequence record 161700 | ChREBP-R1 5'-TTTGGGGACAACCAGGGACC-3'
TGGTGTAGGGGCCGGGATTGGGGGGAAAAAGGCACGGGCACGGGGGATTTCAGAAACTGTATCCTGCGGG
GACTCTGGAGGCCGGAGGAGGGTACCGGGCATAGTCGGAGGCTCCAGTGCTTGCTCAGGGCAGCCAAGCC
TGAGCAGCTGTGTAAGACAGGGGTTGTTGTCTCTGGCAGTGGCAGTGGCAGTGGGACTGGCGGTGGCAGA
GGCCAAGGTGGGTGGACTTGCTTTTTGTCCCCCAGGGGATGGGGAGGAGGGCTTGCACCTGGGTTGCATA
CCCTGAGGCACAGTGAAGTGAGGCCCAAAGACGGGTTCCAGGTACCCATGGGGCAGATGGTCTACAGAGA
AGGGGACGGGACCAGGGCCGGGCTGTGGGGTGGGGACAAAGGTTGTGGGTGCAGGAAGCGTAGACACTCC
TGGAGCAGGAGGGCCTGAGGTGAATGGGAACCTGGCAGAGAGGAGAGATTCTTCTGGCAACAAAGAGGGG
GGCGGAGCCATTGTGGGGAAGGGAGAGGGGGTGCAGGGCTCTAAGCCATGCACCTTGACAGGGGTGGGGA
ATGGAAGGAGAGGGGTCGGTCCAGGAGCAGGTGGGATCTTGGTCTTAGGGTCTTCAGGAAGAAGGAATTC
AGAGCTCAGAAAGGGGTTGGGATCCAAGGGTCCAGAGCAGCTGTTCCGAGCCTGTAGGCGTGTATTCCCT
GAGTGAGGGGTCATCCCTGAGGAGGAGGAAGACGAGGCTGGAGATGGCATCTCTGGGGCCAGGATCCCAC
TGCTGAAGAGGGAGTCAGCCATGGG
