[The description below was written by a language model from this plasmid's Addgene catalogue record.]
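Description:
pChREBP is a mammalian expression plasmid built on the pcDNA3 backbone (about 5.4 kb), carrying a roughly 2.7 kb insert for a total size of about 8.1 kb. It is maintained in E. coli as a high-copy plasmid under ampicillin selection. No feature table accompanies the record, so other backbone elements are not itemised. Standard pcDNA3 normally also provides a polyadenylation signal downstream of the cloning site and a neomycin resistance cassette for selection in mammalian cells, but these are not explicitly listed here.

The insert is the mouse cDNA for ChREBP (carbohydrate response element binding protein, gene symbol Mlxipl), a basic helix-loop-helix transcription factor that mediates glucose-responsive gene expression. The cDNA was amplified by RT-PCR from total RNA of MIN6 cells, with the forward primer adding a c-Myc epitope so that the protein is expressed with an N-terminal Myc tag for detection or immunoprecipitation. The blunt, phosphorylated product was ligated into the EcoRV site of the vector, destroying the site at both junctions. Expression is driven by the CMV promoter, and the flanking T7 and SP6 primer sites are used for sequencing the insert.

The depositor notes several amino-acid differences from the NCBI reference sequence (Y134C, N305D, A445G and a short substitution to LGC around residues 544–546), which are not expected to affect function. The associated work examined glucose-stimulated ChREBP binding to the fatty acid synthase and L-type pyruvate kinase genes in pancreatic beta-cells, so the plasmid fits overexpression of tagged ChREBP in studies of glucose-regulated transcription.
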