Addgene plasmid #39235: pChREBP
Depositing lab: Isabelle Leclerc. Depositing organization: University of Bristol. Publication: ChREBP binding to fatty acid synthase and L-type pyruvate kinase genes is stimulated by glucose in pancreatic beta-cells. da Silva Xavier G, Rutter GA, Diraison F, Andreolas C, Leclerc I. J Lipid Res. 2006 Nov;47(11):2482-91. Epub 2006 Aug 4. 10.1194/jlr.M600289-JLR200 PubMed 16891625.
Backbone
  Vector backbone: pcDNA3
  Backbone manufacturer: Invitrogen
  Backbone size w/o insert (bp): 5400
  Total vector size (bp): 8100
  Modifications to backbone: pChREBP was generated by RT-PCR from MIN6 cell total RNA using the following primers: 5′-ATG GAA CAG AAG CTT ATT TCT GAA GAA GAT CTT GCG CGC GCG CTG GCG GAT CTA TCC GTG AAC-3′ (c-myc sequence underlined) and 5′-CGC GGA GCT CTT ATA ATG GTC TCC CCA GGG TGC CCT CTG TGA CTG C-3′. The resulting cDNA was phosphorylated by T4 polynucleotide kinase (Roche) and subcloned into pcDNA3 (Invitrogen) vector linearized with EcoRV.
  Vector type: Mammalian Expression
Growth in bacteria
  Bacterial resistance: Ampicillin, 100 μg/mL
  Growth temperature: 37°C
  Growth strain: Top10
  Copy number: High Copy
Gene/Insert
  Gene/Insert name: ChREBP (alt name: Mlxipl)
  Species: M. musculus (mouse)
  Entrez Gene: Mlxipl (a.k.a. ChREBP, Mlx, WS-bHLH, Wbscr14, bHLHd14)
  Promoter: CMV
  Tag / fusion protein: cMyc (N terminal on insert)
  Cloning method: Restriction Enzyme; 5′ cloning site EcoRV (destroyed during cloning); 3′ cloning site EcoRV (destroyed during cloning)
  Sequencing primers: 5′ T7; 3′ SP6
Terms and licenses: Academic/Nonprofit Terms; Industry Terms: Not Available to Industry
Depositor comments: Please note: This plasmid contains Y134C, N305D, A445G, and AA5544-546LGC mutations in ChREBP compared to the NCBI reference sequence NM_021455.5. These mutations are not expected to impact plasmid function.
How to cite: pChREBP was a gift from Isabelle Leclerc (Addgene plasmid # 39235 ; http://n2t.net/addgene:39235 ; RRID:Addgene_39235)
